>Addgene plasmid #54370 | LIIc R 3-4 | depositor full sequence | sequence record 84590 | Full Sequence
TTACCAATGCTTAATCAGTGAGGCACCTATCTCAGCGATCTGTCTATTTCGTTCATCCATAGTTGCCTGA
CTCCCCGTCGTGTAGATAACTACGATACGGGAGGGCTTACCATCTGGCCCCAGTGCTGCAATGATACCGC
GAGAACCACGCTCACCGGCTCCAGATTTATCAGCAATAAACCAGCCAGCCGGAAGGGCCGAGCGCAGAAG
TGGTCCTGCAACTTTATCCGCCTCCATCCAGTCTATTAATTGTTGCCGGGAAGCTAGAGTAAGTAGTTCG
CCAGTTAATAGTTTGCGCAACGTTGTTGCCATTGCTACAGGCATCGTGGTGTCACGCTCGTCGTTTGGTA
TGGCTTCATTCAGCTCCGGTTCCCAACGATCAAGGCGAGTTACATGATCCCCCATGTTGTGCAAAAAAGC
GGTTAGCTCCTTCGGTCCTCCGATCGTTGTCAGAAGTAAGTTGGCCGCAGTGTTATCACTCATGGTTATG
GCAGCACTGCATAATTCTCTTACTGTCATGCCATCCGTAAGATGCTTTTCTGTGACTGGTGAGTACTCAA
CCAAGTCATTCTGAGAATAGTGTATGCGGCGACCGAGTTGCTCTTGCCCGGCGTCAATACGGGATAATAC
CGCGCCACATAGCAGAACTTTAAAAGTGCTCATCATTGGAAAACGTTCTTCGGGGCGAAAACTCTCAAGG
ATCTTACCGCTGTTGAGATCCAGTTCGATGTAACCCACTCGTGCACCCAACTGATCTTCAGCATCTTTTA
CTTTCACCAGCGTTTCTGGGTGAGCAAAAACAGGAAGGCAAAATGCCGCAAAAAAGGGAATAAGGGCGAC
ACGGAAATGTTGAATACTCATACTCTTCCTTTTTCAATATTATTGAAGCATTTATCAGGGTTATTGTCTC
ATGAGCGGATACATATTTGAATGTATTTAGAAAAATAAACAAATAGGGGTTCCGCGCACATTTCCCCGAA
AAGTGCCACCTAAATTGTAAGCGTTAATATTTTGTTAAAATTCGCGTTAAATTTTTGTTAAATCAGCTCA
TTTTTTAACCAATAGGCCGAAATCGGCAAAATCCCTTATAAATCAAAAGAATAGACCGAGATAGGGTTGA
GTGGCCGCTACAGGGCGCTCCCATTCGCCATTCAGGCTGCGCAACTGTTGGGAAGGGCGTTTCGGTGCGG
GCCTCTTCGCTATTACGCCAGCTGGCGAAAGGGGGATGTGCTGCAAGGCGATTAAGTTGGGTAACGCCAG
GGTTTTCCCAGTCACGACGTTGTAAAACGACGGCCAGTGAGCGCGACGTAATACGACTCACTATAGGGCG
AATTGGCGGAAGGCCGTCAAGGCCACGTGTCTTGTCCAGGCGCGCCATGAGCTCTAAAGCTTCGCTCGAG
CTGCGGCCGCACGGATCCTCGAATTCCCAAGCTTATCTCGACCCGAAGACAAGACAGCGGTGAGACCCCA
ACCACTTTGTACAAGAAAGCTGAACGAGAAACGTAAAATGATATAAATATCAATATATTAAATTAGATTT
TGCATAAAAAACAGACTACATAATACTGTAAAACACAACATATCCAGTCACTATGGTCGACCTGCAGACT
GGCTGTGTATAAGGGAGCCTGACATTTATATTCCCCAGAACATCAGGTTAATGGCGTTTTTGATGTCATT
TTCGCGGTGGCTGAGATCAGCCACTTCTTCCCCGATAACGGAAACCGGCACACTGGCCATATCGGTGGTC
ATCATGCGCCAGCTTTCATCCCCGATATGCACCACCGGGTAAAGTTCACGGGGGACTTTATCTGACAGCA
GACGTGCACTGGCCAGGGGGATCACCATCCGTCGCCCGGGCGTGTCAATAATATCACTCTGTACATCCAC
AAACAGACGATAACGGCTCTCTCTTTTATAGGTGTAAACCTTAAACTGCATTTCACCAGCCCCTGTTCTC
GTCAGCAAAAGAGCCGTTCATTTCAATAAACCGGGCGACCTCAGCCATCCCTTCCTGATTTTCCGCTTTC
CAGCGTTCGGCACGCAGACGACGGGCTTCATTCTGCATGGTTGTGCTTACCAGACCGGAGATATTGACAT
CATATATGCCTTGAGCAACTGATAGCTGTCGCTGTCAACTGTCACTGTAATACGCTGCTTCATAGCATAC
CTCTTTTTGACATACTTCGGGTATACATATCAGTATATATTCTTATACCGCAAAAATCAGCGCGCAAATA
CGCATACTGTTATCTGGCTTTTAGTAAGCCGGATCCTCTAGATTACGCCCCGCCCTGCCACTCATCGCAG
TACTGTTGTAATTCATTAAGCATTCTGCCGACATGGAAGCCATCACAAACGGCATGATGAACCTGAATCG
CCAGCGGCATCAGCACCTTGTCGCCTTGCGTATAATATTTGCCCATGGTGAAAACGGGGGCGAAGAAGTT
GTCCATATTGGCCACGTTTAAATCAAAACTGGTGAAACTCACCCAGGGATTGGCTGAGACGAAAAACATA
TTCTCAATAAACCCTTTAGGGAAATAGGCCAGGTTTTCACCGTAACACGCCACATCTTGCGAATATATGT
GTAGAAACTGCCGGAAATCGTCGTGGTATTCACTCCAGAGCGATGAAAACGTTTCAGTTTGCTCATGGAA
AACGGTGTAACAAGGGTGAACACTATCCCATATCACCAGCTCACCGTCTTTCATTGCCATACGGAATTCC
GGATGAGCATTCATCAGGCGGGCAAGAATGTGAATAAAGGCCGGATAAAACTTGTGCTTATTTTTCTTTA
CGGTCTTTAAAAAGGCCGTAATATCCAGCTGAACGGTCTGGTTATAGGTACATTGAGCAACTGACTGAAA
TGCCTCAAAATGTTCTTTACGATGCCATTGGGATATATCAACGGTGGTATATCCAGTGATTTTTTTCTCC
ATTTTAGCTTCCTTAGCTCCTGAAAATCTCGACGGATCCTAACTCAAAATCCACACATTATACGAGCCGG
AAGCATAAAGTGTAAAGCCTGGGGTGCCTAATGCGGCCCCTCGAGGGGCCGCCATAGTGACTGGATATGT
TGTGTTTTACAGTATTATGTAGTCTGTTTTTTATGCAAAATCTAATTTAATATATTGATATTTATATCAT
TTTACGTTTCTCGTTCAGCTTTTTTGTACAAACTTGTGGTCTCATGTCCAATTTGTCTTCGGGGTAGCGG
CCGCTTGGATCCCAGAATTCTAGGTACCTCTTAATTAATGGAGCACAAGACTGGCCTCATGGGCCTTCCG
CTCACTGCCCGCTTTCCAGTCGGGAAACCTGTCGTGCCAGCTGCATTAACATGGTCATAGCTGTTTCCTT
GCGTATTGGGCGCTCTCCGCTTCCTCGCTCACTGACTCGCTGCGCTCGGTCGTTCGGGTAAAGCCTGGGG
TGCCTAATGAGCAAAAGGCCAGCAAAAGGCCAGGAACCGTAAAAAGGCCGCGTTGCTGGCGTTTTTCCAT
AGGCTCCGCCCCCCTGACGAGCATCACAAAAATCGACGCTCAAGTCAGAGGTGGCGAAACCCGACAGGAC
TATAAAGATACCAGGCGTTTCCCCCTGGAAGCTCCCTCGTGCGCTCTCCTGTTCCGACCCTGCCGCTTAC
CGGATACCTGTCCGCCTTTCTCCCTTCGGGAAGCGTGGCGCTTTCTCATAGCTCACGCTGTAGGTATCTC
AGTTCGGTGTAGGTCGTTCGCTCCAAGCTGGGCTGTGTGCACGAACCCCCCGTTCAGCCCGACCGCTGCG
CCTTATCCGGTAACTATCGTCTTGAGTCCAACCCGGTAAGACACGACTTATCGCCACTGGCAGCAGCCAC
TGGTAACAGGATTAGCAGAGCGAGGTATGTAGGCGGTGCTACAGAGTTCTTGAAGTGGTGGCCTAACTAC
GGCTACACTAGAAGAACAGTATTTGGTATCTGCGCTCTGCTGAAGCCAGTTACCTTCGGAAAAAGAGTTG
GTAGCTCTTGATCCGGCAAACAAACCACCGCTGGTAGCGGTGGTTTTTTTGTTTGCAAGCAGCAGATTAC
GCGCAGAAAAAAAGGATCTCAAGAAGATCCTTTGATCTTTTCTACGGGGTCTGACGCTCAGTGGAACGAA
AACTCACGTTAAGGGATTTTGGTCATGAGATTATCAAAAAGGATCTTCACCTAGATCCTTTTAAATTAAA
AATGAAGTTTTAAATCAATCTAAAGTATATATGAGTAAACTTGGTCTGACAG
Features (pLannotate 1.2.2; 15 found; start..end, strand, type, name):
      1..861     -  CDS            AmpR: β-lactamase; bla; confers resistance to ampicillin, carbenicillin, and related antibiotics
    862..966     -  promoter       AmpR promoter: bla
    992..1123    -  rep_origin     M13 ori (fragment): M13 bacteriophage origin of replication; arrow indicates direction of (+) strand synthesis
   1144..1300    -  CDS            lacZα (fragment): LacZα fragment of β-galactosidase; lacZ fragment
   1309..1327    +  promoter       T7 promoter: promoter for bacteriophage T7 RNA polymerase
   1471..1595    +  protein_bind   attR2: mutant version of attR; recombination site for the Gateway® LR reaction LR Clonase™
   1636..1941    -  CDS            ccdB: CcdB, a bacterial toxin that poisons DNA gyrase; ccdB; Plasmids containing the ccdB gene cannot be propagated in standard E. coli strains.
   1946..2104    -  CDS            ccdA (fragment): CCDA_ECO57 - Also known as H, letA. Experimental evidence at protein level: Swiss-Prot protein existence level 1. Antitoxin component of a type II toxin-antitoxin (TA) system which inhibits the post-segregational killing (PSK) of plasmid-free cells, also referred to as a plasmid addiction system. Binds to and blocks the activity of CcdB; will also remove bound CcdB protein from the CcdB-GyrA complex by forming a CcdA-CcdB complex, a process termed rejuvenation. Functions as a transcriptional corepressor for the ccdAB operon, repression also requires CcdB (By similarity). From Escherichia coli
   2283..2942    -  CDS            CmR: chloramphenicol acetyltransferase; cat; confers resistance to chloramphenicol
   2943..2972    -  promoter       cat promoter (fragment): promoter of the E. coli cat gene encoding chloramphenicol acetyltransferase
   2996..3026    -  promoter       lac UV5 promoter: E. coli lac promoter with an "up" mutation
   3063..3187    -  protein_bind   attR1: mutant version of attR; recombination site for the Gateway® LR reaction LR Clonase™
   3292..3339    -  CDS            lacI (fragment): lac repressor; lacI; The lac repressor binds to the lac operator to inhibit transcription in E. coli. This inhibition can be relieved by adding lactose or isopropyl-β-D-thiogalactopyranoside (IPTG).
   3376..3416    -  rep_origin     RSF ori (fragment): Plasmids containing the RSF 1030 origin of replication can be propagated in E. coli cells that contain additional plasmids with compatible origins.
   3494..4082    -  rep_origin     ori: high-copy-number ColE1/pMB1/pBR322/pUC origin of replication
