[The description below was written by a language model from this plasmid's Addgene catalogue record and pLannotate feature annotations shown in this document.]
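Description:
LIIc R 3-4 is an empty level II acceptor backbone from a modular Golden Gate-style plasmid assembly kit built for multigene expression, gene silencing and silencing rescue in plants. It is catalogued as a cloning vector based on the Geneart pAMP backbone. In E. coli it replicates from a high-copy ColE1/pUC-type origin and carries a β-lactamase gene with its own promoter for ampicillin selection. No insert is present. The cloning position is instead occupied by a counter-selectable stuffer made up of the ccdB gyrase toxin gene, a partial ccdA fragment, and a chloramphenicol acetyltransferase gene driven by cat/lac UV5 promoter sequences.

This ccdB/CmR cassette is bracketed by attR1 and attR2 sites, which suggests it derives from a standard Gateway cassette. According to the depositor, however, it was installed by Esp3I cut-ligation and is flanked by type IIS fusion sites. The intended use is therefore restriction-ligation assembly, in which incoming modules replace the cassette. The "3-4" in the name presumably refers to the fusion sites that define the unit's position in a higher-order assembly, and "R" may indicate orientation, but the record does not spell out either point. Because ccdB is toxic to ordinary strains, the unmodified vector must be maintained in a ccdB-tolerant host such as DB3.1 under dual ampicillin and chloramphenicol selection. After assembly, loss of ccdB allows correct clones to be recovered in standard strains.

The depositor comment calls this a binary expression vector with the cassette placed "between the borders". However, the 4.25 kb annotated sequence shows no T-DNA borders, Agrobacterium-compatible origin or plant selection marker. The remaining annotations (a T7 promoter and fragments of M13 ori, lacZα, lacI and RSF ori) appear to be backbone remnants.
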