Addgene plasmid #54370: LIIc R 3-4
Purpose: (Empty Backbone)
Depositing lab: Martin Parniske. Depositing organization: Ludwig-Maximilians-Universitaet Muenchen (LMU). Publication: A modular plasmid assembly kit for multigene expression, gene silencing and silencing rescue in plants. Binder A, Lambert J, Morbitzer R, Popp C, Ott T, Lahaye T, Parniske M. PLoS One. 2014 Feb 13;9(2):e88218. doi: 10.1371/journal.pone.0088218. eCollection 2014. PubMed 24551083.
Backbone
  Vector backbone: pAMP (Genart)
  Backbone manufacturer: Geneart
  Vector type: cloning vector
Growth in bacteria
  Bacterial resistance: Chloramphenicol and Ampicillin, 25 & 100 μg/mL
  Growth temperature: 37°C
  Growth strain: DB3.1
  Copy number: High Copy
Gene/Insert
  Gene/Insert name: None
Terms and licenses: Academic/Nonprofit Terms; Industry Terms: Not Available to Industry
Depositor comments: binary expression vector. LII/LIV backbone. ccdB cassettes (ccdB and chloramphenicol resistance gene) were added between the borders by Esp3I cut-ligation, flanked by appropriate type IIS fusion sites
How to cite: LIIc R 3-4 was a gift from Martin Parniske (Addgene plasmid # 54370 ; http://n2t.net/addgene:54370 ; RRID:Addgene_54370)
