>Addgene plasmid #54370 | LIIc R 3-4 | addgene partial sequence | sequence record 87733 | M13pUC-Fwd 5'-CCCAGTCACGACGTTGTAAAACG-3'
CTATAGGGCGAATTGGCGGAAGGCCGTCAAGGCCACGTGTCTTGTCCAGGCGCGCCATGAGCTCTAAAGC
TTCGCTCGAGCTGCGGCCGCACGGATCCTCGAATTCCCAAGCTTATCTCGACCCGAAGACAAGACAGCGG
TGAGACCCCAACCACTTTGTACAAGAAAGCTGAACGAGAAACGTAAAATGATATAAATATCAATATATTA
AATTAGATTTTGCATAAAAAACAGACTACATAATACTGTAAAACACAACATATCCAGTCACTATGGTCGA
CCTGCAGACTGGCTGTGTATAAGGGAGCCTGACATTTATATTCCCCAGAACATCAGGTTAATGGCGTTTT
TGATGTCATTTTCGCGGTGGCTGAGATCAGCCACTTCTTCCCCGATAACGGAAACCGGCACACTGGCCAT
ATCGGTGGTCATCATGCGCCAGCTTTCATCCCCGATATGCACCACCGGGTAAAGTTCACGGGGGACTTTA
TCTGACAGCAGACGTGCACTGGCCAGGGGGATCACCATCCGTCGCCCGGGCGTGTCAATAATATCACTCT
GTACATCCACAAACAGACGATAACGGCTCTCTCTTTTATAGGTGTAAACCTTAAACTGCATTTCACCAGC
CCCTGTTCTCGTCAGCAAAAGAGCCGTTCATTTCAATAAACCGGGCGACCTCAGCCATCCCTTCCTGATT
TTCCGCTTTCCAGCGTTCGGCACGCAGACGACGGGCTTCATTCTGCATGGTTGTGCTTACCAGACCGGAG
ATATTGACATCATATATGCCTTGAGCAACTGATAGCTGTCGCTGTCAACTGTCACTGTAATACGCTGCTT
CATAGCATACCTCTTTTTGACATACTTCGGGTATACATATCAGTATATATTCTTATACCGCAAAAATCAG
CGCGCAAATACGCATACTGTTATCTGGCTTTTAGTAAG
